Addgene plasmid #157835: G1397 DddAtox-N–dSpCas9
Purpose: expresses split DddAtox-Cas9 construct in mammalian cells
Depositing lab: David Liu. Depositing organization: Broad Institute. Publication: A bacterial cytidine deaminase toxin enables CRISPR-free mitochondrial base editing. Mok BY, de Moraes MH, Zeng J, Bosch DE, Kotrys AV, Raguram A, Hsu F, Radey MC, Peterson SB, Mootha VK, Mougous JD, Liu DR. Nature. 2020 Jul 8. pii: 10.1038/s41586-020-2477-4. doi: 10.1038/s41586-020-2477-4. PubMed 32641830.
Backbone
  Vector backbone: pCMV
  Vector type: CRISPR
Growth in bacteria
  Bacterial resistance: Ampicillin, 100 μg/mL
  Growth temperature: 37°C
  Growth strain: Mach1
  Copy number: Unknown
Gene/Insert
  Gene/Insert name: bpNLS–G1397 DddAtox-N–dSpCas9–UGI–UGI–bpNLS
Terms and licenses: Academic/Nonprofit Terms; Industry Terms: Not Available to Industry
How to cite: G1397 DddAtox-N–dSpCas9 was a gift from David Liu (Addgene plasmid # 157835 ; http://n2t.net/addgene:157835 ; RRID:Addgene_157835)
