[The description below was written by a language model from this plasmid's Addgene catalogue record and pLannotate feature annotations shown in this document.]
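Description:
G1397 DddAtox-N–dSpCas9 is a mammalian expression plasmid built on a pCMV backbone and catalogued as a CRISPR vector. It is maintained in E. coli through a high-copy ColE1/pUC-type origin and selected with ampicillin via the β-lactamase gene. The remaining bacterial features in the annotation (lac promoter and operator, CAP site, short lacI, bom, SV40 promoter and MCS fragments) are backbone remnants with no evident role in the payload. No mammalian selection marker is annotated, which fits transient transfection use.

The payload is a single fusion open reading frame driven by the CMV immediate-early enhancer and promoter and terminated by the bGH polyadenylation signal; a T7 promoter sits just upstream of the coding region. According to the insert name, the protein reads bpNLS–G1397 DddAtox-N–dSpCas9–UGI–UGI–bpNLS. The dddA fragment encodes the N-terminal half of the toxic deaminase domain of the Burkholderia DddA protein, a cytidine deaminase active on double-stranded DNA, split at position G1397 so that this half should be inactive alone. It is fused to catalytically dead Streptococcus pyogenes Cas9, annotated as two contiguous segments, the first carrying D10A. This provides guide-RNA-programmed DNA binding without cleavage. The uracil glycosylase inhibitor from phage PBS2 blocks excision of the uracil produced by deamination, and bipartite nuclear localisation signals flank the fusion. The automated annotation marks only one UGI copy and neither NLS, although a gap upstream of the annotated UGI could hold the second copy.

The stated purpose is expression of a split DddAtox–Cas9 construct in mammalian cells. It is presumably paired with a complementary C-terminal half so that deaminase activity reassembles at adjacent target sites. No guide RNA cassette is annotated here.
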