Features (pLannotate 1.2.2; 18 found; start..end, strand, type, name):
    132..335     +  promoter       CMV promoter: human cytomegalovirus (CMV) immediate early promoter
    377..395     +  promoter       T7 promoter: promoter for bacteriophage T7 RNA polymerase
    466..792     +  CDS            dddA (fragment): DDDA_BURC1 - Experimental evidence at protein level: Swiss-Prot protein existence level 1. Toxic component of a toxin-immunity protein module, which functions as a cellular contact-dependent growth inhibition (CDI) system. CDI modules allow bacteria to communicate with and inhibit the growth of closely related neighboring bacteria in a contact-dependent fashion. Bacteria that have this module inhibit or kill bacteria without it, giving them a growth advantage. Probably specifically inhibited by cognate immunity protein DddI (Probable). The C-terminal 163 residue fragment has double-stranded DN
    886..2487    +  CDS            dCas9(N): N-terminal portion of catalytically inactive Streptococcus pyogenes dCas9 carrying the D10A mutation (Zetsche et al., 2015)
   2488..4982    +  CDS            Cas9(C) (fragment): C-terminal portion of Streptococcus pyogenes Cas9 (Zetsche et al., 2015)
   5296..5544    +  CDS            UGI: UNGI_BPPB2 - Experimental evidence at protein level: Swiss-Prot protein existence level 1. This protein binds specifically and reversibly to the host uracil-DNA glycosylase, preventing removal of uracil residues from PBS2 DNA by the host uracil-excision repair system. From Bacillus phage PBS2 (Bacteriophage PBS2).
   5662..5886    +  polyA_signal   bGH poly(A) signal: bovine growth hormone polyadenylation signal
   5890..5911    +  promoter       SV40 promoter (fragment): SV40 enhancer and early promoter
   5916..5932    +  misc_feature   MCS (fragment): pBluescript multiple cloning site
   5981..5997    -  protein_bind   lac operator: The lac repressor binds to the lac operator to inhibit transcription in E. coli. This inhibition can be relieved by adding lactose or isopropyl-β-D-thiogalactopyranoside (IPTG). lac repressor encoded by lacI
   6005..6035    -  promoter       lac promoter: promoter for the E. coli lac operon
   6050..6071    -  protein_bind   CAP binding site: CAP binding activates transcription in the presence of cAMP. E. coli catabolite activator protein
   6084..6176    -  CDS            lacI (fragment): lac repressor; lacI; The lac repressor binds to the lac operator to inhibit transcription in E. coli. This inhibition can be relieved by adding lactose or isopropyl-β-D-thiogalactopyranoside (IPTG).
   6359..6947    -  rep_origin     ori: high-copy-number ColE1/pMB1/pBR322/pUC origin of replication
   7118..7978    -  CDS            AmpR: β-lactamase; bla; confers resistance to ampicillin, carbenicillin, and related antibiotics
   7979..8083    -  promoter       AmpR promoter: bla
   8154..8198    -  misc_feature   bom (fragment): basis of mobility region from pBR322
   8353..131     +  enhancer       CMV enhancer (across the origin): human cytomegalovirus immediate early enhancer
>Addgene plasmid #157835 | G1397 DddAtox-N–dSpCas9 | addgene full sequence | sequence record 309457 | Addgene NGS Result
ATATGCCAAGTACGCCCCCTATTGACGTCAATGACGGTAAATGGCCCGCCTGGCATTATGCCCAGTACAT
GACCTTATGGGACTTTCCTACTTGGCAGTACATCTACGTATTAGTCATCGCTATTACCATGGTGATGCGG
TTTTGGCAGTACATCAATGGGCGTGGATAGCGGTTTGACTCACGGGGATTTCCAAGTCTCCACCCCATTG
ACGTCAATGGGAGTTTGTTTTGGCACCAAAATCAACGGGACTTTCCAAAATGTCGTAACAACTCCGCCCC
ATTGACGCAAATGGGCGGTAGGCGTGTACGGTGGGAGGTCTATATAAGCAGAGCTGGTTTAGTGAACCGT
CAGATCCGCTAGAGATCCGCGGCCGCTAATACGACTCACTATAGGGAGAGCCGCCACCATGAAACGGACA
GCCGACGGAAGCGAGTTCGAGTCACCAAAGAAGAAGCGGAAAGTCGGCAGCTACGCCCTGGGTCCGTATC
AGATTAGCGCCCCGCAGCTGCCAGCTTACAATGGTCAGACCGTGGGTACCTTCTACTATGTGAACGACGC
GGGCGGTCTGGAGAGCAAGGTGTTTAGCAGCGGCGGTCCAACCCCGTACCCAAACTATGCCAATGCCGGT
CATGTGGAGGGTCAGAGCGCCCTGTTCATGCGTGATAACGGCATCAGCGAGGGTCTGGTGTTCCACAACA
ACCCGGAAGGCACCTGCGGTTTTTGCGTGAACATGACCGAGACCCTGCTGCCGGAAAACGCGAAAATGAC
CGTGGTGCCGCCGGAAGGTTCTGGAGGATCTAGCGGAGGATCCTCTGGCAGCGAGACACCAGGAACAAGC
GAGTCAGCAACACCAGAGAGCAGTGGCGGCAGCAGCGGCGGCAGCGACAAGAAGTACAGCATCGGCCTGG
CCATCGGCACCAACTCTGTGGGCTGGGCCGTGATCACCGACGAGTACAAGGTGCCCAGCAAGAAATTCAA
GGTGCTGGGCAACACCGACCGGCACAGCATCAAGAAGAACCTGATCGGAGCCCTGCTGTTCGACAGCGGC
GAAACAGCCGAGGCCACCCGGCTGAAGAGAACCGCCAGAAGAAGATACACCAGACGGAAGAACCGGATCT
GCTATCTGCAAGAGATCTTCAGCAACGAGATGGCCAAGGTGGACGACAGCTTCTTCCACAGACTGGAAGA
GTCCTTCCTGGTGGAAGAGGATAAGAAGCACGAGCGGCACCCCATCTTCGGCAACATCGTGGACGAGGTG
GCCTACCACGAGAAGTACCCCACCATCTACCACCTGAGAAAGAAACTGGTGGACAGCACCGACAAGGCCG
ACCTGCGGCTGATCTATCTGGCCCTGGCCCACATGATCAAGTTCCGGGGCCACTTCCTGATCGAGGGCGA
CCTGAACCCCGACAACAGCGACGTGGACAAGCTGTTCATCCAGCTGGTGCAGACCTACAACCAGCTGTTC
GAGGAAAACCCCATCAACGCCAGCGGCGTGGACGCCAAGGCCATCCTGTCTGCCAGACTGAGCAAGAGCA
GACGGCTGGAAAATCTGATCGCCCAGCTGCCCGGCGAGAAGAAGAATGGCCTGTTCGGAAACCTGATTGC
CCTGAGCCTGGGCCTGACCCCCAACTTCAAGAGCAACTTCGACCTGGCCGAGGATGCCAAACTGCAGCTG
AGCAAGGACACCTACGACGACGACCTGGACAACCTGCTGGCCCAGATCGGCGACCAGTACGCCGACCTGT
TTCTGGCCGCCAAGAACCTGTCCGACGCCATCCTGCTGAGCGACATCCTGAGAGTGAACACCGAGATCAC
CAAGGCCCCCCTGAGCGCCTCTATGATCAAGAGATACGACGAGCACCACCAGGACCTGACCCTGCTGAAA
GCTCTCGTGCGGCAGCAGCTGCCTGAGAAGTACAAAGAGATTTTCTTCGACCAGAGCAAGAACGGCTACG
CCGGCTACATTGACGGCGGAGCCAGCCAGGAAGAGTTCTACAAGTTCATCAAGCCCATCCTGGAAAAGAT
GGACGGCACCGAGGAACTGCTCGTGAAGCTGAACAGAGAGGACCTGCTGCGGAAGCAGCGGACCTTCGAC
AACGGCAGCATCCCCCACCAGATCCACCTGGGAGAGCTGCACGCCATTCTGCGGCGGCAGGAAGATTTTT
ACCCATTCCTGAAGGACAACCGGGAAAAGATCGAGAAGATCCTGACCTTCCGCATCCCCTACTACGTGGG
CCCTCTGGCCAGGGGAAACAGCAGATTCGCCTGGATGACCAGAAAGAGCGAGGAAACCATCACCCCCTGG
AACTTCGAGGAAGTGGTGGACAAGGGCGCTTCCGCCCAGAGCTTCATCGAGCGGATGACCAACTTCGATA
AGAACCTGCCCAACGAGAAGGTGCTGCCCAAGCACAGCCTGCTGTACGAGTACTTCACCGTGTATAACGA
GCTGACCAAAGTGAAATACGTGACCGAGGGAATGAGAAAGCCCGCCTTCCTGAGCGGCGAGCAGAAAAAG
GCCATCGTGGACCTGCTGTTCAAGACCAACCGGAAAGTGACCGTGAAGCAGCTGAAAGAGGACTACTTCA
AGAAAATCGAGTGCTTCGACTCCGTGGAAATCTCCGGCGTGGAAGATCGGTTCAACGCCTCCCTGGGCAC
ATACCACGATCTGCTGAAAATTATCAAGGACAAGGACTTCCTGGACAATGAGGAAAACGAGGACATTCTG
GAAGATATCGTGCTGACCCTGACACTGTTTGAGGACAGAGAGATGATCGAGGAACGGCTGAAAACCTATG
CCCACCTGTTCGACGACAAAGTGATGAAGCAGCTGAAGCGGCGGAGATACACCGGCTGGGGCAGGCTGAG
CCGGAAGCTGATCAACGGCATCCGGGACAAGCAGTCCGGCAAGACAATCCTGGATTTCCTGAAGTCCGAC
GGCTTCGCCAACAGAAACTTCATGCAGCTGATCCACGACGACAGCCTGACCTTTAAAGAGGACATCCAGA
AAGCCCAGGTGTCCGGCCAGGGCGATAGCCTGCACGAGCACATTGCCAATCTGGCCGGCAGCCCCGCCAT
TAAGAAGGGCATCCTGCAGACAGTGAAGGTGGTGGACGAGCTCGTGAAAGTGATGGGCCGGCACAAGCCC
GAGAACATCGTGATCGAAATGGCCAGAGAGAACCAGACCACCCAGAAGGGACAGAAGAACAGCCGCGAGA
GAATGAAGCGGATCGAAGAGGGCATCAAAGAGCTGGGCAGCCAGATCCTGAAAGAACACCCCGTGGAAAA
CACCCAGCTGCAGAACGAGAAGCTGTACCTGTACTACCTGCAGAATGGGCGGGATATGTACGTGGACCAG
GAACTGGACATCAACCGGCTGTCCGACTACGATGTGGACGCTATCGTGCCTCAGAGCTTTCTGAAGGACG
ACTCCATCGACAACAAGGTGCTGACCAGAAGCGACAAGAACCGGGGCAAGAGCGACAACGTGCCCTCCGA
AGAGGTCGTGAAGAAGATGAAGAACTACTGGCGGCAGCTGCTGAACGCCAAGCTGATTACCCAGAGAAAG
TTCGACAATCTGACCAAGGCCGAGAGAGGCGGCCTGAGCGAACTGGATAAGGCCGGCTTCATCAAGAGAC
AGCTGGTGGAAACCCGGCAGATCACAAAGCACGTGGCACAGATCCTGGACTCCCGGATGAACACTAAGTA
CGACGAGAATGACAAGCTGATCCGGGAAGTGAAAGTGATCACCCTGAAGTCCAAGCTGGTGTCCGATTTC
CGGAAGGATTTCCAGTTTTACAAAGTGCGCGAGATCAACAACTACCACCACGCCCACGACGCCTACCTGA
ACGCCGTCGTGGGAACCGCCCTGATCAAAAAGTACCCTAAGCTGGAAAGCGAGTTCGTGTACGGCGACTA
CAAGGTGTACGACGTGCGGAAGATGATCGCCAAGAGCGAGCAGGAAATCGGCAAGGCTACCGCCAAGTAC
TTCTTCTACAGCAACATCATGAACTTTTTCAAGACCGAGATTACCCTGGCCAACGGCGAGATCCGGAAGC
GGCCTCTGATCGAGACAAACGGCGAAACCGGGGAGATCGTGTGGGATAAGGGCCGGGATTTTGCCACCGT
GCGGAAAGTGCTGAGCATGCCCCAAGTGAATATCGTGAAAAAGACCGAGGTGCAGACAGGCGGCTTCAGC
AAAGAGTCTATCCTGCCCAAGAGGAACAGCGATAAGCTGATCGCCAGAAAGAAGGACTGGGACCCTAAGA
AGTACGGCGGCTTCGACAGCCCCACCGTGGCCTATTCTGTGCTGGTGGTGGCCAAAGTGGAAAAGGGCAA
GTCCAAGAAACTGAAGAGTGTGAAAGAGCTGCTGGGGATCACCATCATGGAAAGAAGCAGCTTCGAGAAG
AATCCCATCGACTTTCTGGAAGCCAAGGGCTACAAAGAAGTGAAAAAGGACCTGATCATCAAGCTGCCTA
AGTACTCCCTGTTCGAGCTGGAAAACGGCCGGAAGAGAATGCTGGCCTCTGCCGGCGAACTGCAGAAGGG
AAACGAACTGGCCCTGCCCTCCAAATATGTGAACTTCCTGTACCTGGCCAGCCACTATGAGAAGCTGAAG
GGCTCCCCCGAGGATAATGAGCAGAAACAGCTGTTTGTGGAACAGCACAAGCACTACCTGGACGAGATCA
TCGAGCAGATCAGCGAGTTCTCCAAGAGAGTGATCCTGGCCGACGCTAATCTGGACAAAGTGCTGTCCGC
CTACAACAAGCACCGGGATAAGCCCATCAGAGAGCAGGCCGAGAATATCATCCACCTGTTTACCCTGACC
AATCTGGGAGCCCCTGCCGCCTTCAAGTACTTTGACACCACCATCGACCGGAAGAGGTACACCAGCACCA
AAGAGGTGCTGGACGCCACCCTGATCCACCAGAGCATCACCGGCCTGTACGAGACACGGATCGACCTGTC
TCAGCTGGGAGGTGACAGCGGCGGGAGCGGCGGGAGCGGGGGGAGCACTAATCTGAGCGACATCATTGAG
AAGGAGACTGGGAAACAGCTGGTCATTCAGGAGTCCATCCTGATGCTGCCTGAGGAGGTGGAGGAAGTGA
TCGGCAACAAGCCAGAGTCTGACATCCTGGTGCACACCGCCTACGACGAGTCCACAGATGAGAATGTGAT
GCTGCTGACCTCTGACGCCCCCGAGTATAAGCCTTGGGCCCTGGTCATCCAGGATTCTAACGGCGAGAAT
AAGATCAAGATGCTGAGCGGAGGATCCGGAGGATCTGGAGGCAGCACCAACCTGTCTGACATCATCGAGA
AGGAGACAGGCAAGCAGCTGGTCATCCAGGAGAGCATCCTGATGCTGCCCGAAGAAGTCGAAGAAGTGAT
CGGAAACAAGCCTGAGAGCGATATCCTGGTCCATACCGCCTACGACGAGAGTACCGACGAAAATGTGATG
CTGCTGACATCCGACGCCCCAGAGTATAAGCCCTGGGCTCTGGTCATCCAGGATTCCAACGGAGAGAACA
AAATCAAAATGCTGTCTGGCGGCTCAAAAAGAACCGCCGACGGCAGCGAATTCGAGCCCAAGAAGAAGAG
GAAAGTCTAACCGGTCATCATCACCATCACCATTGAGTTTAAACCCGCTGATCAGCCTCGACTGTGCCTT
CTAGTTGCCAGCCATCTGTTGTTTGCCCCTCCCCCGTGCCTTCCTTGACCCTGGAAGGTGCCACTCCCAC
TGTCCTTTCCTAATAAAATGAGGAAATTGCATCGCATTGTCTGAGTAGGTGTCATTCTATTCTGGGGGGT
GGGGTGGGGCAGGACAGCAAGGGGGAGGATTGGGAAGACAATAGCAGGCATGCTGGGGATGCGGTGGGCT
CTATGGCTTCTGAGGCGGAAAGAACCAGCTGGGGCTCGATACCGTCGACCTCTAGCTAGAGCTTGGCGTA
ATCATGGTCATAGCTGTTTCCTGTGTGAAATTGTTATCCGCTCACAATTCCACACAACATACGAGCCGGA
AGCATAAAGTGTAAAGCCTAGGGTGCCTAATGAGTGAGCTAACTCACATTAATTGCGTTGCGCTCACTGC
CCGCTTTCCAGTCGGGAAACCTGTCGTGCCAGCTGCATTAATGAATCGGCCAACGCGCGGGGAGAGGCGG
TTTGCGTATTGGGCGCTCTTCCGCTTCCTCGCTCACTGACTCGCTGCGCTCGGTCGTTCGGCTGCGGCGA
GCGGTATCAGCTCACTCAAAGGCGGTAATACGGTTATCCACAGAATCAGGGGATAACGCAGGAAAGAACA
TGTGAGCAAAAGGCCAGCAAAAGGCCAGGAACCGTAAAAAGGCCGCGTTGCTGGCGTTTTTCCATAGGCT
CCGCCCCCCTGACGAGCATCACAAAAATCGACGCTCAAGTCAGAGGTGGCGAAACCCGACAGGACTATAA
AGATACCAGGCGTTTCCCCCTGGAAGCTCCCTCGTGCGCTCTCCTGTTCCGACCCTGCCGCTTACCGGAT
ACCTGTCCGCCTTTCTCCCTTCGGGAAGCGTGGCGCTTTCTCATAGCTCACGCTGTAGGTATCTCAGTTC
GGTGTAGGTCGTTCGCTCCAAGCTGGGCTGTGTGCACGAACCCCCCGTTCAGCCCGACCGCTGCGCCTTA
TCCGGTAACTATCGTCTTGAGTCCAACCCGGTAAGACACGACTTATCGCCACTGGCAGCAGCCACTGGTA
ACAGGATTAGCAGAGCGAGGTATGTAGGCGGTGCTACAGAGTTCTTGAAGTGGTGGCCTAACTACGGCTA
CACTAGAAGAACAGTATTTGGTATCTGCGCTCTGCTGAAGCCAGTTACCTTCGGAAAAAGAGTTGGTAGC
TCTTGATCCGGCAAACAAACCACCGCTGGTAGCGGTGGTTTTTTTGTTTGCAAGCAGCAGATTACGCGCA
GAAAAAAAGGATCTCAAGAAGATCCTTTGATCTTTTCTACGGGGTCTGACACTCAGTGGAACGAAAACTC
ACGTTAAGGGATTTTGGTCATGAGATTATCAAAAAGGATCTTCACCTAGATCCTTTTAAATTAAAAATGA
AGTTTTAAATCAATCTAAAGTATATATGAGTAAACTTGGTCTGACAGTTACCAATGCTTAATCAGTGAGG
CACCTATCTCAGCGATCTGTCTATTTCGTTCATCCATAGTTGCCTGACTCCCCGTCGTGTAGATAACTAC
GATACGGGAGGGCTTACCATCTGGCCCCAGTGCTGCAATGATACCGCGAGACCCACGCTCACCGGCTCCA
GATTTATCAGCAATAAACCAGCCAGCCGGAAGGGCCGAGCGCAGAAGTGGTCCTGCAACTTTATCCGCCT
CCATCCAGTCTATTAATTGTTGCCGGGAAGCTAGAGTAAGTAGTTCGCCAGTTAATAGTTTGCGCAACGT
TGTTGCCATTGCTACAGGCATCGTGGTGTCACGCTCGTCGTTTGGTATGGCTTCATTCAGCTCCGGTTCC
CAACGATCAAGGCGAGTTACATGATCCCCCATGTTGTGCAAAAAAGCGGTTAGCTCCTTCGGTCCTCCGA
TCGTTGTCAGAAGTAAGTTGGCCGCAGTGTTATCACTCATGGTTATGGCAGCACTGCATAATTCTCTTAC
TGTCATGCCATCCGTAAGATGCTTTTCTGTGACTGGTGAGTACTCAACCAAGTCATTCTGAGAATAGTGT
ATGCGGCGACCGAGTTGCTCTTGCCCGGCGTCAATACGGGATAATACCGCGCCACATAGCAGAACTTTAA
AAGTGCTCATCATTGGAAAACGTTCTTCGGGGCGAAAACTCTCAAGGATCTTACCGCTGTTGAGATCCAG
TTCGATGTAACCCACTCGTGCACCCAACTGATCTTCAGCATCTTTTACTTTCACCAGCGTTTCTGGGTGA
GCAAAAACAGGAAGGCAAAATGCCGCAAAAAAGGGAATAAGGGCGACACGGAAATGTTGAATACTCATAC
TCTTCCTTTTTCAATATTATTGAAGCATTTATCAGGGTTATTGTCTCATGAGCGGATACATATTTGAATG
TATTTAGAAAAATAAACAAATAGGGGTTCCGCGCACATTTCCCCGAAAAGTGCCACCTGACGTCGACGGA
TCGGGAGATCGATCTCCCGATCCCCTAGGGTCGACTCTCAGTACAATCTGCTCTGATGCCGCATAGTTAA
GCCAGTATCTGCTCCCTGCTTGTGTGTTGGAGGTCGCTGAGTAGTGCGCGAGCAAAATTTAAGCTACAAC
AAGGCAAGGCTTGACCGACAATTGCATGAAGAATCTGCTTAGGGTTAGGCGTTTTGCGCTGCTTCGCGAT
GTACGGGCCAGATATACGCGTTGACATTGATTATTGACTAGTTATTAATAGTAATCAATTACGGGGTCAT
TAGTTCATAGCCCATATATGGAGTTCCGCGTTACATAACTTACGGTAAATGGCCCGCCTGGCTGACCGCC
CAACGACCCCCGCCCATTGACGTCAATAATGACGTATGTTCCCATAGTAACGCCAATAGGGACTTTCCAT
TGACGTCAATGGGTGGAGTATTTACGGTAAACTGCCCACTTGGCAGTACATCAAGTGTATC
